>Addgene plasmid #68480 | pGK:HygroR-CMV:mKate2-B_UTR | depositor full sequence | sequence record 165421 | pGK:HygroR-CMV:mKate2-B_UTR sequence 8857 bps
TCGACGGATCGGGAGATCTCCCGATCCCCTATGGTGCACTCTCAGTACAATCTGCTCTGATGCCGCATAG
TTAAGCCAGTATCTGCTCCCTGCTTGTGTGTTGGAGGTCGCTGAGTAGTGCGCGAGCAAAATTTAAGCTA
CAACAAGGCAAGGCTTGACCGACAATTGCATGAAGAATCTGCTTAGGGTTAGGCGTTTTGCGCTGCTTCG
CGATGTACGGGCCAGATATACGCGTTGACATTGATTATTGACTAGTTATTAATAGTAATCAATTACGGGG
TCATTAGTTCATAGCCCATATATGGAGTTCCGCGTTACATAACTTACGGTAAATGGCCCGCCTGGCTGAC
CGCCCAACGACCCCCGCCCATTGACGTCAATAATGACGTATGTTCCCATAGTAACGCCAATAGGGACTTT
CCATTGACGTCAATGGGTGGAGTATTTACGGTAAACTGCCCACTTGGCAGTACATCAAGTGTATCATATG
CCAAGTACGCCCCCTATTGACGTCAATGACGGTAAATGGCCCGCCTGGCATTATGCCCAGTACATGACCT
TATGGGACTTTCCTACTTGGCAGTACATCTACGTATTAGTCATCGCTATTACCATGGTGATGCGGTTTTG
GCAGTACATCAATGGGCGTGGATAGCGGTTTGACTCACGGGGATTTCCAAGTCTCCACCCCATTGACGTC
AATGGGAGTTTGTTTTGGCACCAAAATCAACGGGACTTTCCAAAATGTCGTAACAACTCCGCCCCATTGA
CGCAAATGGGCGGTAGGCGTGTACGGTGGGAGGTCTATATAAGCAGCGCGTTTTGCCTGTACTGGGTCTC
TCTGGTTAGACCAGATCTGAGCCTGGGAGCTCTCTGGCTAACTAGGGAACCCACTGCTTAAGCCTCAATA
AAGCTTGCCTTGAGTGCTTCAAGTAGTGTGTGCCCGTCTGTTGTGTGACTCTGGTAACTAGAGATCCCTC
AGACCCTTTTAGTCAGTGTGGAAAATCTCTAGCAGTGGCGCCCGAACAGGGACTTGAAAGCGAAAGGGAA
ACCAGAGGAGCTCTCTCGACGCAGGACTCGGCTTGCTGAAGCGCGCACGGCAAGAGGCGAGGGGCGGCGA
CTGGTGAGTACGCCAAAAATTTTGACTAGCGGAGGCTAGAAGGAGAGAGATGGGTGCGAGAGCGTCAGTA
TTAAGCGGGGGAGAATTAGATCGCGATGGGAAAAAATTCGGTTAAGGCCAGGGGGAAAGAAAAAATATAA
ATTAAAACATATAGTATGGGCAAGCAGGGAGCTAGAACGATTCGCAGTTAATCCTGGCCTGTTAGAAACA
TCAGAAGGCTGTAGACAAATACTGGGACAGCTACAACCATCCCTTCAGACAGGATCAGAAGAACTTAGAT
CATTATATAATACAGTAGCAACCCTCTATTGTGTGCATCAAAGGATAGAGATAAAAGACACCAAGGAAGC
TTTAGACAAGATAGAGGAAGAGCAAAACAAAAGTAAGACCACCGCACAGCAAGCGGCCGGCCGCGCTGAT
CTTCAGACCTGGAGGAGGAGATATGAGGGACAATTGGAGAAGTGAATTATATAAATATAAAGTAGTAAAA
ATTGAACCATTAGGAGTAGCACCCACCAAGGCAAAGAGAAGAGTGGTGCAGAGAGAAAAAAGAGCAGTGG
GAATAGGAGCTTTGTTCCTTGGGTTCTTGGGAGCAGCAGGAAGCACTATGGGCGCAGCGTCAATGACGCT
GACGGTACAGGCCAGACAATTATTGTCTGGTATAGTGCAGCAGCAGAACAATTTGCTGAGGGCTATTGAG
GCGCAACAGCATCTGTTGCAACTCACAGTCTGGGGCATCAAGCAGCTCCAGGCAAGAATCCTGGCTGTGG
AAAGATACCTAAAGGATCAACAGCTCCTGGGGATTTGGGGTTGCTCTGGAAAACTCATTTGCACCACTGC
TGTGCCTTGGAATGCTAGTTGGAGTAATAAATCTCTGGAACAGATTTGGAATCACACGACCTGGATGGAG
TGGGACAGAGAAATTAACAATTACACAAGCTTAATACACTCCTTAATTGAAGAATCGCAAAACCAGCAAG
AAAAGAATGAACAAGAATTATTGGAATTAGATAAATGGGCAAGTTTGTGGAATTGGTTTAACATAACAAA
TTGGCTGTGGTATATAAAATTATTCATAATGATAGTAGGAGGCTTGGTAGGTTTAAGAATAGTTTTTGCT
GTACTTTCTATAGTGAATAGAGTTAGGCAGGGATATTCACCATTATCGTTTCAGACCCACCTCCCAACCC
CGAGGGGACCCGACAGGCCCGAAGGAATAGAAGAAGAAGGTGGAGAGAGAGACAGAGACAGATCCATTCG
ATTAGTGAACGGATCGGCACTGCGTGCGCCAATTCTGCAGACAAATGGCAGTATTCATCCACAATTTTAA
AAGAAAAGGGGGGATTGGGGGGTACAGTGCAGGGGAAAGAATAGTAGACATAATAGCAACAGACATACAA
ACTAAAGAATTACAAAAACAAATTACAAAAATTCAAAATTTTCGGGTTTATTACAGGGACAGCAGAGATC
CAGTTTGGTTAGTACCGGGCCCGGGTCGACTAGTGATCAGTGTGAGGGAGTGTAAAGCTGGTTTATTCTA
CCGGGTAGGGGAGGCGCTTTTCCCAAGGCAGTCTGGAGCATGCGCTTTAGCAGCCCCGCTGGGCACTTGG
CGCTACACAAGTGGCCTCTGGCCTCGCACACATTCCACATCCACCGGTAGGCGCCAACCGGCTCCGTTCT
TTGGTGGCCCCTTCGCGCCACCTTCTACTCCTCCCCTAGTCAGGAAGTTCCCCCCCGCCCCGCAGCTCGC
GTCGTGCAGGACGTGACAAATGGAAGTAGCACGTCTCACTAGTCTCGTGCAGATGGACAGCACCGCTGAG
CAATGGAAGCGGGTAGGCCTTTGGGGCAGCGGCCAATAGCAGCTTTGCTCCTTCGCTTTCTGGGCTCAGA
GGCTGGGAAGGGGTGGGTCCGGGGGCGGGCTCAGGGGCGGGCTCAGGGGCGGGGCGGGCGCCCGAAGGTC
CTCCGGAGGCCCGGCATTCTGCACGCTTCAAAAGCGCACGTCTGCCGCGCTGTTCTCCTCTTCCTCATCT
CCGGGACTAACTCGAACGCTAGCTGTGCGATCGTTTATGAAAAAGCCTGAACTCACCGCGACGTCTGTCG
AGAAGTTTCTGATCGAAAAGTTCGACAGCGTCTCCGACCTGATGCAGCTCTCGGAGGGCGAAGAATCTCG
TGCTTTCAGCTTCGATGTAGGAGGGCGTGGATATGTCCTGCGGGTAAATAGCTGCGCCGATGGTTTCTAC
AAAGATCGTTATGTTTATCGGCACTTTGCATCGGCCGCGCTCCCGATTCCGGAAGTGCTTGACATTGGGG
AATTCAGCGAGAGCCTGACCTATTGCATCTCCCGCCGTGCACAGGGTGTCACGTTGCAAGACCTGCCTGA
AACCGAACTGCCCGCTGTTCTGCAGCCGGTCGCGGAGGCCATGGATGCGATCGCTGCGGCCGATCTTAGC
CAGACGAGCGGGTTCGGCCCATTCGGACCGCAAGGAATCGGTCAATACACTACATGGCGTGATTTCATAT
GCGCGATTGCTGATCCCCATGTGTATCACTGGCAAACTGTGATGGACGACACCGTCAGTGCGTCCGTCGC
GCAGGCTCTCGATGAGCTGATGCTTTGGGCCGAGGACTGCCCCGAAGTCCGGCACCTCGTGCACGCGGAT
TTCGGCTCCAACAATGTCCTGACGGACAATGGCCGCATAACAGCGGTCATTGACTGGAGCGAGGCGATGT
TCGGGGATTCCCAATACGAGGTCGCCAACATCTTCTTCTGGAGGCCGTGGTTGGCTTGTATGGAGCAGCA
GACGCGCTACTTCGAGCGGAGGCATCCGGAGCTTGCAGGATCGCCGCGGCTCCGGGCGTATATGCTCCGC
ATTGGTCTTGACCAACTCTATCAGAGCTTGGTTGACGGCAATTTCGATGATGCAGCTTGGGCGCAGGGTC
GATGCGACGCAATCGTCCGATCCGGAGCCGGGACTGTCGGGCGTACACAAATCGCCCGCAGAAGCGCGGC
CGTCTGGACCGATGGCTGTGTAGAAGTACTCGCCGATAGTGGAAACCGACGCCCCAGCACTCGTCCGAGG
GCAAAGGAATAGAAACCGCTGTTCCTAGGAATCCCGAGGCCTTTTGCGCTGCTTCGCGATGTACGGGCCA
GATATACGCGTTGACATTGATTATTGACTAGTTATTAATAGTAATCAATTACGGGGTCATTAGTTCATAG
CCCATATATGGAGTTCCGCGTTACATAACTTACGGTAAATGGCCCGCCTGGCTGACCGCCCAACGACCCC
CGCCCATTGACGTCAATAATGACGTATGTTCCCATAGTAACGCCAATAGGGACTTTCCATTGACGTCAAT
GGGTGGAGTATTTACGGTAAACTGCCCACTTGGCAGTACATCAAGTGTATCATATGCCAAGTACGCCCCC
TATTGACGTCAATGACGGTAAATGGCCCGCCTGGCATTATGCCCAGTACATGACCTTATGGGACTTTCCT
ACTTGGCAGTACATCTACGTATTAGTCATCGCTATTACCATGGTGATGCGGTTTTGGCAGTACATCAATG
GGCGTGGATAGCGGTTTGACTCACGGGGATTTCCAAGTCTCCACCCCATTGACGTCAATGGGAGTTTGTT
TTGGCACCAAAATCAACGGGACTTTCCAAAATGTCGTAACAACTCCGCCCCATTGACGCAAATGGGCGGT
AGGCGTGTACGGTGGGAGGTCTATATAAGCAGAGCTCTCTGGCTAACTAGAGAACCCACTGCTTACTGGC
TTATCGAAATTGACCCGACATTAGCGCTACAGCTTAAGCGGACCATGGTGAGCGAGCTGATTAAGGAGAA
CATGCACATGAAGCTGTACATGGAGGGCACCGTGAACAACCACCACTTCAAGTGCACATCCGAGGGCGAA
GGCAAGCCCTACGAGGGCACCCAGACCATGAGAATCAAGGCGGTCGAGGGCGGCCCTCTCCCCTTCGCCT
TCGACATCCTGGCTACCAGCTTCATGTACGGCAGCAAAACCTTCATCAACCACACCCAGGGCATCCCCGA
CTTCTTTAAGCAGTCCTTCCCCGAGGGCTTCACATGGGAGAGAGTCACCACATACGAAGACGGGGGCGTG
CTGACCGCTACCCAGGACACCAGCCTCCAGGACGGCTGCCTCATCTACAACGTCAAGATCAGAGGGGTGA
ACTTCCCATCCAACGGCCCTGTGATGCAGAAGAAAACACTCGGCTGGGAGGCCTCCACCGAGACCCTGTA
CCCCGCTGACGGCGGCCTGGAAGGCAGAGCCGACATGGCCCTGAAGCTCGTGGGCGGGGGCCACCTGATC
TGCAACTTGAAGACCACATACAGATCCAAGAAACCCGCTAAGAACCTCAAGATGCCCGGCGTCTACTATG
TGGACAGAAGACTGGAAAGAATCAAGGAGGCCGACAAAGAGACCTACGTCGAGCAGCACGAGGTGGCTGT
GGCCAGATACTGCGACCTCCCTAGCAAACTGGGGCACAGATGATGAGTATACCACCAGCCCAGATGTACT
GCTTAGTAATAGTCCTTGCATGGAAACGTTGTTGTTTGGGGTTGAATTACTCTTCTAGACCGCGGCGCGC
CCGATAATCAACCTCTGGATTACAAAATTTGTGAAAGATTGACTGGTATTCTTAACTATGTTGCTCCTTT
TACGCTATGTGGATACGCTGCTTTAATGCCTTTGTATCATGCTATTGCTTCCCGTATGGCTTTCATTTTC
TCCTCCTTGTATAAATCCTGGTTGCTGTCTCTTTATGAGGAGTTGTGGCCCGTTGTCAGGCAACGTGGCG
TGGTGTGCACTGTGTTTGCTGACGCAACCCCCACTGGTTGGGGCATTGCCACCACCTGTCAGCTCCTTTC
CGGGACTTTCGCTTTCCCCCTCCCTATTGCCACGGCGGAACTCATCGCCGCCTGCCTTGCCCGCTGCTGG
ACAGGGGCTCGGCTGTTGGGCACTGACAATTCCGTGGTGTTGTCGGGGAAATCATCGTCCTTTCCTTGGC
TGCTCGCCTGTGTTGCCACCTGGATTCTGCGCGGGACGTCCTTCTGCTACGTCCCTTCGGCCCTCAATCC
AGCGGACCTTCCTTCCCGCGGCCTGCTGCCGGCTCTGCGGCCTCTTCCGCGTCTTCGCCTTCGCCCTCAG
ACGAGTCGGATCTCCCTTTGGGCCGCCTCCCCGCATCGATACCGTCGACCTCGATCGAGACCTAGAAAAA
CATGGAGCAATCACAAGTAGCAATACAGCAGCTACCAATGCTGATTGTGCCTGGCTAGAAGCACAAGAGG
AGGAGGAGGTGGGTTTTCCAGTCACACCTCAGGTACCTTTAAGACCAATGACTTACAAGGCAGCTGTAGA
TCTTAGCCACTTTTTAAAAGAAAAGGGGGGACTGGAAGGGCTAATTCACTCCCAACGAAGACAAGATATC
CTTGATCTGTGGATCTACCACACACAAGGCTACTTCCCTGATTGGCAGAACTACACACCAGGGCCAGGGA
TCAGATATCCACTGACCTTTGGATGGTGCTACAAGCTAGTACCAGTTGAGCAAGAGAAGGTAGAAGAAGC
CAATGAAGGAGAGAACACCCGCTTGTTACACCCTGTGAGCCTGCATGGGATGGATGACCCGGAGAGAGAA
GTATTAGAGTGGAGGTTTGACAGCCGCCTAGCATTTCATCACATGGCCCGAGAGCTGCATCCGGACTGTA
CTGGGTCTCTCTGGTTAGACCAGATCTGAGCCTGGGAGCTCTCTGGCTAACTAGGGAACCCACTGCTTAA
GCCTCAATAAAGCTTGCCTTGAGTGCTTCAAGTAGTGTGTGCCCGTCTGTTGTGTGACTCTGGTAACTAG
AGATCCCTCAGACCCTTTTAGTCAGTGTGGAAAATCTCTAGCAGCATGTGAGCAAAAGGCCAGCAAAAGG
CCAGGAACCGTAAAAAGGCCGCGTTGCTGGCGTTTTTCCATAGGCTCCGCCCCCCTGACGAGCATCACAA
AAATCGACGCTCAAGTCAGAGGTGGCGAAACCCGACAGGACTATAAAGATACCAGGCGTTTCCCCCTGGA
AGCTCCCTCGTGCGCTCTCCTGTTCCGACCCTGCCGCTTACCGGATACCTGTCCGCCTTTCTCCCTTCGG
GAAGCGTGGCGCTTTCTCATAGCTCACGCTGTAGGTATCTCAGTTCGGTGTAGGTCGTTCGCTCCAAGCT
GGGCTGTGTGCACGAACCCCCCGTTCAGCCCGACCGCTGCGCCTTATCCGGTAACTATCGTCTTGAGTCC
AACCCGGTAAGACACGACTTATCGCCACTGGCAGCAGCCACTGGTAACAGGATTAGCAGAGCGAGGTATG
TAGGCGGTGCTACAGAGTTCTTGAAGTGGTGGCCTAACTACGGCTACACTAGAAGAACAGTATTTGGTAT
CTGCGCTCTGCTGAAGCCAGTTACCTTCGGAAAAAGAGTTGGTAGCTCTTGATCCGGCAAACAAACCACC
GCTGGTAGCGGTGGTTTTTTTGTTTGCAAGCAGCAGATTACGCGCAGAAAAAAAGGATCTCAAGAAGATC
CTTTGATCTTTTCTACGGGGTCTGACGCTCAGTGGAACGAAAACTCACGTTAAGGGATTTTGGTCATGAG
ATTATCAAAAAGGATCTTCACCTAGATCCTTTTAAATTAAAAATGAAGTTTTAAATCAATCTAAAGTATA
TATGAGTAAACTTGGTCTGACAGTTACCAATGCTTAATCAGTGAGGCACCTATCTCAGCGATCTGTCTAT
TTCGTTCATCCATAGTTGCCTGACTCCCCGTCGTGTAGATAACTACGATACGGGAGGGCTTACCATCTGG
CCCCAGTGCTGCAATGATACCGCGAGACCCACGCTCACCGGCTCCAGATTTATCAGCAATAAACCAGCCA
GCCGGAAGGGCCGAGCGCAGAAGTGGTCCTGCAACTTTATCCGCCTCCATCCAGTCTATTAATTGTTGCC
GGGAAGCTAGAGTAAGTAGTTCGCCAGTTAATAGTTTGCGCAACGTTGTTGCCATTGCTACAGGCATCGT
GGTGTCACGCTCGTCGTTTGGTATGGCTTCATTCAGCTCCGGTTCCCAACGATCAAGGCGAGTTACATGA
TCCCCCATGTTGTGCAAAAAAGCGGTTAGCTCCTTCGGTCCTCCGATCGTTGTCAGAAGTAAGTTGGCCG
CAGTGTTATCACTCATGGTTATGGCAGCACTGCATAATTCTCTTACTGTCATGCCATCCGTAAGATGCTT
TTCTGTGACTGGTGAGTACTCAACCAAGTCATTCTGAGAATAGTGTATGCGGCGACCGAGTTGCTCTTGC
CCGGCGTCAATACGGGATAATACCGCGCCACATAGCAGAACTTTAAAAGTGCTCATCATTGGAAAACGTT
CTTCGGGGCGAAAACTCTCAAGGATCTTACCGCTGTTGAGATCCAGTTCGATGTAACCCACTCGTGCACC
CAACTGATCTTCAGCATCTTTTACTTTCACCAGCGTTTCTGGGTGAGCAAAAACAGGAAGGCAAAATGCC
GCAAAAAAGGGAATAAGGGCGACACGGAAATGTTGAATACTCATACTCTTCCTTTTTCAATATTATTGAA
GCATTTATCAGGGTTATTGTCTCATGAGCGGATACATATTTGAATGTATTTAGAAAAATAAACAAATAGG
GGTTCCGCGCACATTTCCCCGAAAAGTGCCACCTGAC
Features (pLannotate 1.2.2; 22 found; start..end, strand, type, name):
     30..82      -  misc_feature   bom (fragment): basis of mobility region from pBR322
    237..616     +  enhancer       CMV enhancer: human cytomegalovirus immediate early enhancer
    617..816     +  promoter       CMV promoter: human cytomegalovirus (CMV) immediate early promoter
    834..1014    +  LTR            5' LTR (truncated): truncated 5' long terminal repeat (LTR) from HIV-1
   1061..1186    +  misc_feature   HIV-1 Ψ: packaging signal of human immunodeficiency virus type 1
   1170..1508    +  CDS            HIV-1 gag (fragment): gag protein from human immunodeficiency virus 1; gag
   1685..1918    +  misc_feature   RRE: The Rev response element (RRE) of HIV-1 allows for Rev-dependent mRNA export from the nucleus to the cytoplasm.
   2295..2395    +  CDS            Rev (fragment): human immunodeficiency virus 1 (HIV-1) Rev protein; rev; enhances nuclear export of unspliced and incompletely spliced viral mRNAs
   2445..2562    +  misc_feature   cPPT/CTS: central polypurine tract and central termination sequence of HIV-1
   2663..3155    +  promoter       PGK promoter: mouse phosphoglycerate kinase 1 promoter
   3187..4212    +  CDS            HygR: aminoglycoside phosphotransferase from E. coli; aph(4)-Ia; confers resistance to hygromycin
   4283..4662    +  enhancer       CMV enhancer: human cytomegalovirus immediate early enhancer
   4663..4866    +  promoter       CMV promoter: human cytomegalovirus (CMV) immediate early promoter
   4862..4895    +  LTR            5' LTR (truncated) (fragment): truncated 5' long terminal repeat (LTR) from HIV-1
   4945..5643    +  CDS            mKate2: monomeric far-red fluorescent protein (Shcherbo et al., 2009) mammalian codon-optimized
   5746..6334    +  misc_feature   WPRE: woodchuck hepatitis virus posttranscriptional regulatory element
   6335..6354    +  misc_feature   MCS (fragment): pBluescript multiple cloning site
   6356..6856    +  CDS            nef (fragment): NEF_HV1LA - Experimental evidence at protein level: Swiss-Prot protein existence level 1. Extracellular Nef protein targets CD4(+) T-lymphocytes for apoptosis by interacting with CXCR4 surface receptors. From Human immunodeficiency virus type 1 group M subtype B (isolate Lai) (HIV-1).
   6863..7043    +  LTR            5' LTR (truncated): truncated 5' long terminal repeat (LTR) from HIV-1
   7105..7693    -  rep_origin     ori: high-copy-number ColE1/pMB1/pBR322/pUC origin of replication
   7864..8724    -  CDS            AmpR: β-lactamase; bla; confers resistance to ampicillin, carbenicillin, and related antibiotics
   8725..8829    -  promoter       AmpR promoter: bla
