[The description below was written by a language model from this plasmid's Addgene catalogue record and pLannotate feature annotations shown in this document.]
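Description:
pGK:HygroR-CMV:mKate2-B_UTR is an HIV-1-based lentiviral transfer plasmid of roughly 8.9 kb, built on the LV 1-5 backbone by Gibson assembly as part of a modular construct-assembly platform. In bacteria it is maintained through a high-copy ColE1/pUC-type origin and an ampicillin resistance gene (β-lactamase with its own promoter). The viral genome is transcribed from a CMV enhancer/promoter fused to a truncated 5' LTR, the arrangement typical of Tat-independent lentiviral vectors. This is followed by the Ψ packaging signal with a gag fragment, the Rev response element for Rev-dependent nuclear export of the genomic RNA, and the cPPT/CTS. A WPRE sits downstream of the payload to enhance transcript expression, and the annotated 3' end consists of a nef-derived fragment plus a truncated LTR. The viral structural and enzymatic genes are absent apart from small fragments, so packaging functions must be provided in trans.

The payload consists of two independent expression cassettes in the same orientation. The mouse PGK promoter drives the hygromycin phosphotransferase gene, allowing hygromycin selection of transduced mammalian cells. A second, internal CMV enhancer/promoter drives mKate2, a monomeric far-red fluorescent protein. According to the record, the mKate2 3'UTR carries an shRNA sensor cassette designated "B". The feature table does not annotate this element separately, although an unannotated gap lies between the mKate2 coding sequence and the WPRE. In such a sensor design, an shRNA matching the UTR target sites would be expected to reduce mKate2 fluorescence, giving a readout of knockdown activity in stably selected cells. The record does not state which shRNA targets cassette "B" contains.
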