Addgene plasmid #68480: pGK:HygroR-CMV:mKate2-B_UTR
Purpose: Lentivirus expressing mKate2 with UTR sensor cassette and hygromycin resistance
Depositing lab: Tyler Jacks. Depositing organization: Massachusetts Institute of Technology. Publication: A Modular Assembly Platform for Rapid Generation of DNA Constructs. Akama-Garren EH, Joshi NS, Tammela T, Chang GP, Wagner BL, Lee DY, Rideout Iii WM, Papagiannakopoulos T, Xue W, Jacks T. Sci Rep. 2016 Feb 18;6:16836. doi: 10.1038/srep16836. PubMed 26887506.
Backbone
  Vector backbone: LV 1-5
  Backbone size w/o insert (bp): 5818
  Total vector size (bp): 8852
  Vector type: Mammalian Expression, Lentiviral
  Selectable markers: Hygromycin
Growth in bacteria
  Bacterial resistance: Ampicillin, 100 μg/mL
  Growth temperature: 30°C
  Growth strain: Stbl3
  Copy number: Unknown
Gene/Insert 1
  Gene/Insert name: Hygromycin Resistance (alt name: HygroR)
  Insert size (bp): 1008
  Promoter: pGK
  Cloning method: Gibson Cloning
  Sequencing primers: 5′ GATCAGTGTGAGGGAGTGTAAAGCTGGTTT; 3′ AGGCCTCGGGATTCCTAGGAACAGCGGTTT
Gene/Insert 2
  Gene/Insert name: mKate2-B_UTR
  Insert size (bp): 749
  Mutation: shRNA sensor cassette "B" added to 3'UTR
  Promoter: CMV
  Cloning method: Gibson Cloning
  Sequencing primers: 5′ AAACCGCTGTTCCTAGGAATCCCGAGGCCT; 3′ AGAGTAATTCAACCCCAAACAACAACGTTT
Terms and licenses: Academic/Nonprofit Terms; Industry Terms: Not Available to Industry
How to cite: pGK:HygroR-CMV:mKate2-B_UTR was a gift from Tyler Jacks (Addgene plasmid # 68480 ; http://n2t.net/addgene:68480 ; RRID:Addgene_68480)
