>Addgene plasmid #68480 | pGK:HygroR-CMV:mKate2-B_UTR | addgene partial sequence | sequence record 123175 | Hygro-F 5'-gacggcaatttcgatgatg-3'
CAATCGTCCGATCCGGAGCCGGGACTGTCGGGCGTACACAAATCGCCCGCAGAAGCGCGGCCGTCTGGAC
CGATGGCTGTGTAGAAGTACTCGCCGATAGTGGAAACCGACGCCCCAGCACTCGTCCGAGGGCAAAGGAA
TAGAAACCGCTGTTCCTAGGAATCCCGAGGCCTTTTGCGCTGCTTCGCGATGTACGGGCCAGATATACGC
GTTGACATTGATTATTGACTAGTTATTAATAGTAATCAATTACGGGGTCATTAGTTCATAGCCCATATAT
GGAGTTCCGCGTTACATAACTTACGGTAAATGGCCCGCCTGGCTGACCGCCCAACGACCCCCGCCCATTG
ACGTCAATAATGACGTATGTTCCCATAGTAACGCCAATAGGGACTTTCCATTGACGTCAATGGGTGGAGT
ATTTACGGTAAACTGCCCACTTGGCAGTACATCAAGTGTATCATATGCCAAGTACGCCCCCTATTGACGT
CAATGACGGTAAATGGCCCGCCTGGCATTATGCCCAGTACATGACCTTATGGGACTTTCCTACTTGGCAG
TACATCTACGTATTAGTCATCGCTATTACCATGGTGATGCGGTTTTGGCAGTACATCAATGGGCGTGGAT
AGCGGTTTGACTCACGGGGATTTCCAAGTCTCCACCCCATTGACGTCAATGGGAGTTTGTTTTGGCACCA
AAATCAACGGGACTTTCCAAAATGTCGTAACAACTCCGCCCCATTGACGCAAATGGGCGGTAGGCGTGTA
CGGTGGGAGGTCTATATAAGCAGAGCTCTCTGGCTAACTAGAGAACCCACTGCTTACTGGCTTATCGAAA
TTGACCCGACATTAGCGCTACAGCTTAAGCGGACCATGGTGAGCGAGCTGATTAAGGAGAACATGCACAT
GAAGCTGTACATGGAGGGCACCGTGAACAACCACCACTTCAAGTGCACATCCGAGGGCGAAGGCAAGCCC
TA
