>Addgene plasmid #68480 | pGK:HygroR-CMV:mKate2-B_UTR | addgene partial sequence | sequence record 123176 | Futet-R 5'-CAAAGGCATTAAAGCAGCGT-3'
ACATAGTTAAGAATACCAGTCAATCTTTCACAAATTTTGTAATCCAGAGGTTGATTATCGGGCGCGCCGC
GGTCTAGAAGAGTAATTCAACCCCAAACAACAACGTTTCCATGCAAGGACTATTACTAAGCAGTACATCT
GGGCTGGTGGTATACTCATCATCTGTGCCCCAGTTTGCTAGGGAGGTCGCAGTATCTGGCCACAGCCACC
TCGTGCTGCTCGACGTAGGTCTCTTTGTCGGCCTCCTTGATTCTTTCCAGTCTTCTGTCCACATAGTAGA
CGCCGGGCATCTTGAGGTTCTTAGCGGGTTTCTTGGATCTGTATGTGGTCTTCAAGTTGCAGATCAGGTG
GCCCCCGCCCACGAGCTTCAGGGCCATGTCGGCTCTGCCTTCCAGGCCGCCGTCAGCGGGGTACAGGGTC
TCGGTGGAGGCCTCCCAGCCGAGTGTTTTCTTCTGCATCACAGGGCCGTTGGATGGGAAGTTCACCCCTC
TGATCTTGACGTTGTAGATGAGGCAGCCGTCCTGGAGGCTGGTGTCCTGGGTAGCGGTCAGCACGCCCCC
GTCTTCGTATGTGGTGACTCTCTCCCATGTGAAGCCCTCGGGGAAGGACTGCTTAAAGAAGTCGGGGATG
CCCTGGGTGTGGTTGATGAAGGTTTTGCTGCCGTACATGAAGCTGGTAGCCAGGATGTCGAAGGCGAAGG
GGAGAGGGCCGCCCTCGACCGCCTTGATTCTCATGGTCTGGGTGCCCTCGTAGGGCTTGCCTTCGCCCTC
GGATGTGCACTTGAAGTGGTGGTTGTTCACGGTGCCCTCCATGTACAGCTTCATGTGCATGTTCTCCTTA
ATCAGCTCGCTCACCATGGTCCGCTTAAGCTGTAGCGCTAATGTCGGGTCAATTTCGATAAGCCAGTAAG
CAGTGGGTTCTCTAGTTAGCCAGAGAGCTCTGCTTATATAGACCTCCCACCGTACACGCCTACCGCCCAT
TTGCGTCAATGGGGCGGAGTTGTTACGACATTTTGGAAAGTCCCGTTGATTTTGGTGCCAAAACAAACTC
CCATTGACGTCAATGGGGTGGAGA
